Addgene plasmid #41326: TAL3152
Depositing lab: Keith Joung. Depositing organization: Massachusetts General Hospital. Publication: Targeted gene disruption in somatic zebrafish cells using engineered TALENs. Sander JD, Cade L, Khayter C, Reyon D, Peterson RT, Joung JK, Yeh JR. Nat Biotechnol. 2011 Aug 5;29(8):697-8. doi: 10.1038/nbt.1934. PubMed 21822241.
Backbone
  Vector backbone: JDS70
  Backbone manufacturer: Addgene plasmid #32285
  Backbone size w/o insert (bp): 6447
  Vector type: Mammalian Expression ; T7
Growth in bacteria
  Bacterial resistance: Ampicillin, 100 μg/mL
  Growth temperature: 37°C
  Growth strain: XL1 Blue
  Copy number: High Copy
Gene/Insert
  Gene/Insert name: ZebrafishCommunity-rasd1-201-Left (alt name: rasd1-201)
  Species: D. rerio (zebrafish)
  Insert size (bp): 1640
  Promoter: CMV
  Tag / fusion protein: 3X Flag (N terminal on backbone); WT FOKI (C terminal on backbone)
  Cloning method: Restriction Enzyme; 5′ cloning site N/A (destroyed during cloning); 3′ cloning site N/A (destroyed during cloning)
  Sequencing primers: 5′ CMV-F; 3′ BGH-rev
Terms and licenses: Academic/Nonprofit Terms; Industry Terms: Not Available to Industry
Depositor comments: Target binding site: TTTGACATCCCGGCGAAA It is strongly recommended that users perform a diagnostic digest to verify this plasmid prior to use. For example, a double digest of the plasmid with BamHI and KpnI should result in two bands at 2.3kb and 5.8kb.
How to cite: TAL3152 was a gift from Keith Joung (Addgene plasmid # 41326 ; http://n2t.net/addgene:41326 ; RRID:Addgene_41326)
