[The description below was written by a language model from this plasmid's Addgene catalogue record.]
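Description:
TAL3152 is a TALEN expression plasmid built on the JDS70 backbone (about 6.4 kb without insert), a vector catalogued as both mammalian expression and T7. It is maintained in E. coli as a high-copy plasmid under ampicillin selection. The record does not include a feature table, so the origin of replication and other backbone elements are not itemised. The use of a BGH reverse sequencing primer suggests a BGH polyadenylation region downstream of the coding sequence.

The insert, roughly 1.6 kb, is an engineered TAL effector repeat array designated ZebrafishCommunity-rasd1-201-Left. It is designed to recognise a specific 18-nucleotide site in the zebrafish (D. rerio) rasd1 gene. The array was cloned by restriction enzyme methods that destroyed the cloning sites. It sits in frame between elements supplied by the backbone: an N-terminal 3X FLAG tag for detection and a C-terminal wild-type FokI nuclease domain. Expression is driven by the CMV promoter. The T7 designation indicates that the coding sequence can also be transcribed in vitro, which is the usual way to produce TALEN mRNA for embryo injection.

Because FokI cleaves only as a dimer, this "Left" monomer is meant to be paired with a matching right-hand TALEN that binds the opposite strand across a spacer. Together the two introduce a double-strand break at the rasd1 locus, and error-prone repair of that break can yield disrupting indel mutations. This fits the associated work on targeted gene disruption in somatic zebrafish cells. The partner plasmid is not identified in the record.
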