>Addgene plasmid #41326 | TAL3152 | depositor partial sequence | sequence record 54965 | TAL3152 sequence 2430 bps
TCTAGAGCTAGCACCATGGACTACAAAGACCATGACGGTGATTATAAAGATCATGACATCGATTACAAGG
ATGACGATGACAAGATGGCCCCCAAGAAGAAGAGGAAGGTGGGCATTCACCGCGGGGTACCTATGGTGGA
CTTGAGGACACTCGGTTATTCGCAACAGCAACAGGAGAAAATCAAGCCTAAGGTCAGGAGCACCGTCGCG
CAACACCACGAGGCGCTTGTGGGGCATGGCTTCACTCATGCGCATATTGTCGCGCTTTCACAGCACCCTG
CGGCGCTTGGGACGGTGGCTGTCAAATACCAAGATATGATTGCGGCCCTGCCCGAAGCCACGCACGAGGC
AATTGTAGGGGTCGGTAAACAGTGGTCGGGAGCGCGAGCACTTGAGGCGCTGCTGACTGTGGCGGGTGAG
CTTAGGGGGCCTCCGCTCCAGCTCGACACCGGGCAGCTGCTGAAGATCGCGAAGAGAGGGGGAGTAACAG
CGGTAGAGGCAGTGCACGCCTGGCGCAATGCGCTCACCGGGGCCCCCTTGAACCTGACCCCAGACCAGGT
AGTCGCAATCGCGTCAAACGGAGGGGGAAAGCAAGCCCTGGAAACCGTGCAAAGGTTGTTGCCGGTCCTT
TGTCAAGACCACGGCCTTACACCGGAGCAAGTCGTGGCCATTGCAAGCAATGGGGGTGGCAAACAGGCTC
TTGAGACGGTTCAGAGACTTCTCCCAGTTCTCTGTCAAGCCCACGGGCTGACTCCCGATCAAGTTGTAGC
GATTGCGAATAACAATGGAGGGAAACAAGCATTGGAGACTGTCCAACGGCTCCTTCCCGTGTTGTGTCAA
GCCCACGGTTTGACGCCTGCACAAGTGGTCGCCATCGCCTCCAATATTGGCGGTAAGCAGGCGCTGGAAA
CAGTACAGCGCCTGCTGCCTGTACTGTGCCAGGATCATGGACTGACCCCAGACCAGGTAGTCGCAATCGC
GTCACATGACGGGGGAAAGCAAGCCCTGGAAACCGTGCAAAGGTTGTTGCCGGTCCTTTGTCAAGACCAC
GGCCTTACACCGGAGCAAGTCGTGGCCATTGCAAGCAACATCGGTGGCAAACAGGCTCTTGAGACGGTTC
AGAGACTTCTCCCAGTTCTCTGTCAAGCCCACGGGCTGACTCCCGATCAAGTTGTAGCGATTGCGTCCAA
CGGTGGAGGGAAACAAGCATTGGAGACTGTCCAACGGCTCCTTCCCGTGTTGTGTCAAGCCCACGGTTTG
ACGCCTGCACAAGTGGTCGCCATCGCCAGCCATGATGGCGGTAAGCAGGCGCTGGAAACAGTACAGCGCC
TGCTGCCTGTACTGTGCCAGGATCATGGACTGACCCCAGACCAGGTAGTCGCAATCGCGTCACATGACGG
GGGAAAGCAAGCCCTGGAAACCGTGCAAAGGTTGTTGCCGGTCCTTTGTCAAGACCACGGCCTTACACCG
GAGCAAGTCGTGGCCATTGCATCCCACGACGGTGGCAAACAGGCTCTTGAGACGGTTCAGAGACTTCTCC
CAGTTCTCTGTCAAGCCCACGGGCTGACTCCCGATCAAGTTGTAGCGATTGCGAATAACAATGGAGGGAA
ACAAGCATTGGAGACTGTCCAACGGCTCCTTCCCGTGTTGTGTCAAGCCCACGGTTTGACGCCTGCACAA
GTGGTCGCCATCGCCAACAACAACGGCGGTAAGCAGGCGCTGGAAACAGTACAGCGCCTGCTGCCTGTAC
TGTGCCAGGATCATGGACTGACCCCAGACCAGGTAGTCGCAATCGCGTCACATGACGGGGGAAAGCAAGC
CCTGGAAACCGTGCAAAGGTTGTTGCCGGTCCTTTGTCAAGACCACGGCCTTACACCGGAGCAAGTCGTG
GCCATTGCAAATAATAACGGTGGCAAACAGGCTCTTGAGACGGTTCAGAGACTTCTCCCAGTTCTCTGTC
AAGCCCACGGGCTGACTCCCGATCAAGTTGTAGCGATTGCGTCGAACATTGGAGGGAAACAAGCATTGGA
GACTGTCCAACGGCTCCTTCCCGTGTTGTGTCAAGCCCACGGTTTGACGCCTGCACAAGTGGTCGCCATC
GCCTCCAATATTGGCGGTAAGCAGGCGCTGGAAACAGTACAGCGCCTGCTGCCTGTACTGTGCCAGGATC
ATGGACTGACACCCGAACAGGTGGTCGCCATTGCTTCTAACATCGGAGGACGGCCAGCCTTGGAGTCCAT
CGTAGCCCAATTGTCCAGGCCCGATCCCGCGTTGGCTGCGTTAACGAATGACCATCTGGTGGCGTTGGCA
TGTCTTGGTGGACGACCCGCGCTCGATGCAGTCAAAAAGGGTCTGCCTCATGCTCCCGCATTGATCAAAA
GAACCAACCGGCGGATTCCCGAGAGAACTTCCCATCGAGTCGCGGGATCC
