>Addgene plasmid #41326 | TAL3152 | addgene partial sequence | sequence record 56086 | JDS-TALEN-F 5'-TAGGGGTCGGTAAACAGTGG-3'
TGTGGCGGGTGAGCTTAGGGGGCCTCCGCTCCAGCTCGACACCGGGCAGCTGCTGAAGATCGCGAAGAGA
GGGGGAGTAACAGCGGTAGAGGCAGTGCACGCCTGGCGCAATGCGCTCACCGGGGCCCCCTTGAACCTGA
CCCCAGACCAGGTAGTCGCAATCGCGTCAAACGGAGGGGGAAAGCAAGCCCTGGAAACCGTGCAAAGGTT
GTTGCCGGTCCTTTGTCAAGACCACGGCCTTACACCGGAGCAAGTCGTGGCCATTGCAAGCAATGGGGGT
GGCAAACAGGCTCTTGAGACGGTTCAGAGACTTCTCCCAGTTCTCTGTCAAGCCCACGGGCTGACTCCCG
ATCAAGTTGTAGCGATTGCGAATAACAATGGAGGGAAACAAGCATTGGAGACTGTCCAACGGCTCCTTCC
CGTGTTGTGTCAAGCCCACGGTTTGACGCCTGCACAAGTGGTCGCCATCGCCTCCAATATTGGCGGTAAG
CAGGCGCTGGAAACAGTACAGCGCCTGCTGCCTGTACTGTGCCAGGATCATGGACTGACCCCAGACCAGG
TAGTCGCAATCGCGTCACATGACGGGGGAAAGCAAGCCCTGGAAACCGTGCAAAGGTTGTTGCCGGTCCT
TTGTCAAGACCACGGCCTTACACCGGAGCAAGTCGTGGCCATTGCAAGCAACATCGGTGGCAAACAGGCT
CTTGAGACGGTTCAGAGACTTCTCCCAGTTCTCTGTCAAGCCCACGGGCTGACTCCCGATCAAGTTGTAG
CGATTGCGTCCAACGGTGGAGGGAAACAAGCATTGGAGACTGTCCAACGGCTCCTTCCCGTGTTGTGTCA
AGCCCACGGTTTGACGCCTGCACAAGTGGTCGCCATCGCCAGCCATGATGGCGGTAAGCAGGCGCTGGAA
ACAGTACAGCGCCTGCTGCCTGTACTG
